>Addgene plasmid #196357 | pGTVL2-SENP3 | addgene full sequence | sequence record 387118 | Addgene NGS Result
CTGCTCCCGGCATCCGCTTACAGACAAGCTGTGACCGTCTCCGGGAGCTGCATGTGTCAGAGGTTTTCAC
CGTCATCACCGAAACGCGCGAGGCAGCTGCGGTAAAGCTCATCAGCGTGGTCGTGAAGCGATTCACAGAT
GTCTGCCTGTTCATCCGCGTCCAGCTCGTTGAGTTTCTCCAGAAGCGTTAATGTCTGGCTTCTGATAAAG
CGGGCCATGTTAAGGGCGGTTTTTTCCTGTTTGGTCACTGATGCCTCCGTGTAAGGGGGATTTCTGTTCA
TGGGGGTAATGATACCGATGAAACGAGAGAGGATGCTCACGATACGGGTTACTGATGATGAACATGCCCG
GTTACTGGAACGTTGTGAGGGTAAACAACTGGCGGTATGGATGCGGCGGGACCAGAGAAAAATCACTCAG
GGTCAATGCCAGCGCTTCGTTAATACAGATGTAGGTGTTCCACAGGGTAGCCAGCAGCATCCTGCGATGC
AGATCCGGAACATAATGGTGCAGGGCGCTGACTTCCGCGTTTCCAGACTTTACGAAACACGGAAACCGAA
GACCATTCATGTTGTTGCTCAGGTCGCAGACGTTTTGCAGCAGCAGTCGCTTCACGTTCGCTCGCGTATC
GGTGATTCATTCTGCTAACCAGTAAGGCAACCCCGCCAGCCTAGCCGGGTCCTCAACGACAGGAGCACGA
TCATGCGCACCCGTGGGGCCGCCATGCCGGCGATAATGGCCTGCTTCTCGCCGAAACGTTTGGTGGCGGG
ACCAGTGACGAAGGCTTGAGCGAGGGCGTGCAAGATTCCGAATACCGCAAGCGACAGGCCGATCATCGTC
GCGCTCCAGCGAAAGCGGTCCTCGCCGAAAATGACCCAGAGCGCTGCCGGCACCTGTCCTACGAGTTGCA
TGATAAAGAAGACAGTCATAAGTGCGGCGACGATAGTCATGCCCCGCGCCCACCGGAAGGAGCTGACTGG
GTTGAAGGCTCTCAAGGGCATCGGTCGAGATCCCGGTGCCTAATGAGTGAGCTAACTTACATTAATTGCG
TTGCGCTCACTGCCCGCTTTCCAGTCGGGAAACCTGTCGTGCCAGCTGCATTAATGAATCGGCCAACGCG
CGGGGAGAGGCGGTTTGCGTATTGGGCGCCAGGGTGGTTTTTCTTTTCACCAGTGAGACGGGCAACAGCT
GATTGCCCTTCACCGCCTGGCCCTGAGAGAGTTGCAGCAAGCGGTCCACGCTGGTTTGCCCCAGCAGGCG
AAAATCCTGTTTGATGGTGGTTAACGGCGGGATATAACATGAGCTGTCTTCGGTATCGTCGTATCCCACT
ACCGAGATATCCGCACCAACGCGCAGCCCGGACTCGGTAATGGCGCGCATTGCGCCCAGCGCCATCTGAT
CGTTGGCAACCAGCATCGCAGTGGGAACGATGCCCTCATTCAGCATTTGCATGGTTTGTTGAAAACCGGA
CATGGCACTCCAGTCGCCTTCCCGTTCCGCTATCGGCTGAATTTGATTGCGAGTGAGATATTTATGCCAG
CCAGCCAGACGCAGACGCGCCGAGACAGAACTTAATGGGCCCGCTAACAGCGCGATTTGCTGGTGACCCA
ATGCGACCAGATGCTCCACGCCCAGTCGCGTACCGTCTTCATGGGAGAAAATAATACTGTTGATGGGTGT
CTGGTCAGAGACATCAAGAAATAACGCCGGAACATTAGTGCAGGCAGCTTCCACAGCAATGGCATCCTGG
TCATCCAGCGGATAGTTAATGATCAGCCCACTGACGCGTTGCGCGAGAAGATTGTGCACCGCCGCTTTAC
AGGCTTCGACGCCGCTTCGTTCTACCATCGACACCACCACGCTGGCACCCAGTTGATCGGCGCGAGATTT
AATCGCCGCGACAATTTGCGACGGCGCGTGCAGGGCCAGACTGGAGGTGGCAACGCCAATCAGCAACGAC
TGTTTGCCCGCCAGTTGTTGTGCCACGCGGTTGGGAATGTAATTCAGCTCCGCCATCGCCGCTTCCACTT
TTTCCCGCGTTTTCGCAGAAACGTGGCTGGCCTGGTTCACCACGCGGGAAACGGTCTGATAAGAGACACC
GGCATACTCTGCGACATCGTATAACGTTACTGGTTTCACATTCACCACCCTGAATTGACTCTCTTCCGGG
CGCTATCATGCCATACCGCGAAAGGTTTTGCGCCATTCGATGGTGTCCGGGATCTCGACGCTCTCCCTTA
TGCGACTCCTGCATTAGGAAGCAGCCCAGTAGTAGGTTGAGGCCGTTGAGCACCGCCGCCGCAAGGAATG
GTGCATGCAAGGAGATGGCGCCCAACAGTCCCCCGGCCACGGGGCCTGCCACCATACCCACGCCGAAACA
AGCGCTCATGAGCCCGAAGTGGCGAGCCCGATCTTCCCCATCGGTGATGTCGGCGATATAGGCGCCAGCA
ACCGCACCTGTGGCGCCGGTGATGCCGGCCACGATGCGTCCGGCGTAGAGGATCGAGATCTCGATCCCGC
GAAATTAATACGACTCACTATAGGGGAATTGTGAGCGGATAACAATTCCCCTCTAGAAATAATTTTGTTT
AACTTTAAGAAGGAGATATACATATGCACCATCATCATCATCATTCTTCTATGTCCCCTATACTAGGTTA
TTGGAAAATTAAGGGCCTTGTGCAACCCACTCGACTTCTTTTGGAATATCTTGAAGAAAAATATGAAGAG
CATTTGTATGAGCGCGATGAAGGTGATAAATGGCGAAACAAAAAGTTTGAATTGGGTTTGGAGTTTCCCA
ATCTTCCTTATTATATTGATGGTGATGTTAAATTAACACAGTCTATGGCCATCATACGTTATATAGCTGA
CAAGCACAACATGTTGGGTGGTTGTCCAAAAGAGCGTGCAGAGATTTCAATGCTTGAAGGAGCGGTTTTG
GATATTAGATACGGTGTTTCGAGAATTGCATATAGTAAAGACTTTGAAACTCTCAAAGTTGATTTTCTTA
GCAAGCTACCTGAAATGCTGAAAATGTTCGAAGATCGTTTATGTCATAAAACATATTTAAATGGTGATCA
TGTAACCCATCCTGACTTCATGTTGTATGACGCTCTTGATGTTGTTTTATACATGGACCCAATGTGCCTG
GATGCGTTCCCAAAATTAGTTTGTTTTAAAAAACGTATTGAAGCTATCCCACAAATTGATAAGTACTTGA
AATCCAGCAAGTATATAGCATGGCCTTTGCAGGGCTGGCAAGCCACGTTTGGTGGTGCCGACCATCCTCC
AAAATCGAGCTCAGGTGTAGATCTGGGTACCGAGAACCTGTACTTCCAATCCATGAGCCCCCTGCGAGAG
GAGCATGTGACCTGCGTACAGAGCATCTTGGACGAATTCCTTCAAACGTATGGCAGCCTCATACCCCTCA
GCACTGATGAGGTAGTAGAGAAGCTGGAGGACATTTTCCAGCAGGAGTTTTCCACCCCTTCCAGGAAGGG
CCTGGTGTTGCAGCTGATCCAGTCTTACCAGCGGATGCCAGGCAATGCCATGGTGAGGGGCTTCCGAGTG
GCTTATAAGCGGCACGTGCTGACCATGGATGACTTGGGGACCTTGTATGGACAGAACTGGCTCAATGACC
AGGTGATGAACATGTATGGAGACCTGGTCATGGACACAGTCCCTGAAAAGGTGCATTTCTTCAATAGTTT
CTTCTATGATAAACTCCGTACCAAGGGTTATGATGGGGTGAAAAGGTGGACCAAAAACGTGGACATCTTC
AATAAGGAGCTACTGCTAATCCCCATCCACCTGGAGGTGCATTGGTCCCTCATCTCTGTTGATGTGAGGC
GACGCACCATCACCTATTTTGACTCGCAGCGTACCCTAAACCGCCGCTGCCCTAAGCATATTGCCAAGTA
TCTACAGGCAGAGGCGGTAAAGAAAGACCGACTGGATTTCCACCAGGGCTGGAAAGGTTACTTCAAAATG
AATGTGGCCAGGCAGAATAATGACAGTGACTGTGGTGCTTTTGTGTTGCAGTACTGCAAGCATCTGGCCC
TGTCTCAGCCATTCAGCTTCACCCAGCAGGACATGCCCAAACTTCGTCGGCAGATCTACAAGGAGCTGTG
TCACTGCAAACTCACTTAAAGGTGGATACGGATCCGAATTCGAGCTCCGTCGACAAGCTTGCGGCCGCAC
TCGAGCACCACCACCACCACCACTGAGATCCGGCTGCTAACAAAGCCCGAAAGGAAGCTGAGTTGGCTGC
TGCCACCGCTGAGCAATAACTAGCATAACCCCTTGGGGCCTCTAAACGGGTCTTGAGGGGTTTTTTGCTG
AAAGGAGGAACTATATCCGGATTGGCGAATGGG
[124 nt withheld, positions 4374-4497]
C
[91 nt withheld, positions 4499-4589]
A
[49 nt withheld, positions 4591-4639]
CCTTTGACGTTGGAGTCCACGTTCTTT
[37 nt withheld, positions 4667-4703]
ACCCTATCTCGGTCTATTCTTTTGATTTATAAGGGATTTTGCCGATTTCGGCCTATTGGTTAAAAAATGA
GCTGATTTAACAAAAATTTAACGCGAATTTTAACAAAATATTAACGCTTACAATTTAGGTGGCACTTTTC
GGGGAAATGTGCGCGGAACCCCTATTTGTTTATTTTTCTAAAKWMWWTMWRAKWWRWMTYSGYYTRWSAR
TTAMCTTAGAAAAACTCATCGAGCATCAAATGAAACTGCAATTTATTCATATCAGGATTATCAATACCAT
ATTTTTGAAAAAGCCGTTTCTGTAATGAAGGAGAAAACTCACCGAGGCAGTTCCATAGGATGGCAAGATC
CTGGTATCGGTCTGCGATTCCGACTCGTCCAACATCAATACAACCTATTAATTTCCCCTCGTCAAAAATA
AGGTTATCAAGTGAGAAATCACCATGAGTGACGACTGAATCCGGTGAGAATGGCAAAAGCTTATGCATTT
CTTTCCAGACTTGTTCAACAGGCCAGCCATTACGCTCGTCATCAAAATCACTCGCATCAACCAAACCGTT
ATTCATTCGTGATTGCGCCTGAGCGAGACGAAATACGCGATCGCTGTTAAAAGGACAATTACAAACAGGA
ATCGAATGCAACCGGCGCAGGAACACTGCCAGCGCATCAACAATATTTTCACCTGAATCAGGATATTCTT
CTAATACCTGGAATGCTGTTTTCCCGGGGATCGCAGTGGTGAGTAACCATGCATCATCAGGAGTACGGAT
AAAATGCTTGATGGTCGGAAGAGGCATAAATTCCGTCAGCCAGTTTAGTCTGACCATCTCATCTGTAACA
TCATTGGCAACGCTACCTTTGCCATGTTTCAGAAACAACTCTGGCGCATCGGGCTTCCCATACAATCGAT
AGATTGTCGCACCTGATTGCCCGACATTATCGCGAGCCCATTTATACCCATATAAATCAGCATCCATGTT
GGAATTTAATCGCGGCCTGGAGCAAGACGTTTCCCGTTGAATATGGCTCATAACACCCCTTGTATTACTG
TTTATGTAAGCAGACAGTTTTATTGTTCATGAYSAWAWWYYYTTAWCKTGWGYWWTSKWYMCASWGAGCG
TCAGACCCCGTAGAAARGATCAAAGGATCTTCTTGAGATCCTTTTTTTCTGCGCGTAATCTGCTGCTTGC
AAACAAAAAAACCACCGCTACCAGCGGTGGTTTGTTTGCCGGATCAAGAGCTACCAACTCTTTTTCCGAA
GGTAACTGGCTTCAGCAGAGCGCAGATACCAAATACTGTCCTTCTAGTGTAGCCGTAGTTAGGCCACCAC
TTCAAGAACTCTGTAGCACCGCCTACATACCTCGCTCTGCTAATCCTGTTACCAGTGGCTGCTGCCAGTG
GCGATAAGTCGTGTCTTACCGGGTTGGACTCAAGACGATAGTTACCGGATAAGGCGCAGCGGTCGGGCTG
AACGGGGGGTTCGTGCACACAGCCCAGCTTGGAGCGAACGACCTACACCGAACTGAGATACCTACAGCGT
GAGCTATGAGAAAGCGCCACGCTTCCCGAAGGGAGAAAGGCGGACAGGTATCCGGTAAGCGGCAGGGTCG
GAACAGGAGAGCGCACGAGGGAGCTTCCAGGGGGAAACGCCTGGTATCTTTATAGTCCTGTCGGGTTTCG
CCACCTCTGACTTGAGCGTCGATTTTTGTGATGCTCGTCAGGGGGGCGGAGCCTATGGAAAAACGCCAGC
AACGCGGCCTTTTTACGGTTCCTGGCCTTTTGCTGGCCTTTTGCTCACATGTTCTTTCCTGCGTTATCCC
CTGATTCTGTGGATAACCGTATTACCGCCTTTGAGTGAGCTGATACCGCTCGCCGCAGCCGAACGACCGA
GCGCAGCGAGTCAGTGAGCGAGGAAGCGGAAGAGCGCCTGATGCGGTATTTTCTCCTTACGCATCTGTGC
GGTATTTCACACCGCAATGGTGCACTCTCAGTACAATCTGCTCTGATGCCGCATAGTTAAGCCAGTATAC
ACTCCGCTATCGCTACGTGACTGGGTCATGGCTGCGCCCCGACACCCGCCAACACCCGCTGACGCGCCCT
GACGGGCTTGT
Features (pLannotate 1.2.2; 20 found; start..end, strand, type, name):
     57..248     -  CDS            rop: Rop protein, which maintains plasmids at low copy number; rop
    265..645     +  CDS            YPB1_ECOLX: Protein predicted: Swiss-Prot protein existence level 4. From Escherichia coli.
    717..1008    -  CDS            TcR (fragment): tetracycline efflux protein; tet; confers resistance to tetracycline
   1023..1044    -  protein_bind   CAP binding site: CAP binding activates transcription in the presence of cAMP. E. coli catabolite activator protein
   1057..2139    -  CDS            lacI: lac repressor; lacI; The lac repressor binds to the lac operator to inhibit transcription in E. coli. This inhibition can be relieved by adding lactose or isopropyl-β-D-thiogalactopyranoside (IPTG).
   2140..2217    -  promoter       lacI promoter: lacI
   2225..2504    -  CDS            TcR (fragment): tetracycline efflux protein; tet; confers resistance to tetracycline
   2526..2544    +  promoter       T7 promoter: promoter for bacteriophage T7 RNA polymerase
   2545..2569    +  protein_bind   lac operator: The lac repressor binds to the lac operator to inhibit transcription in E. coli. This inhibition can be relieved by adding lactose or isopropyl-β-D-thiogalactopyranoside (IPTG). lac repressor encoded by lacI
   2584..2606    +  RBS            RBS: efficient ribosome binding site from bacteriophage T7 gene 10 (Olins and Rangwala, 1989)
   2641..3295    +  CDS            GST (fragment): glutathione S-transferase from Schistosoma japonicum
   3346..4146    +  CDS            Senp3 (fragment): SENP3_MOUSE - Also known as Smt3ip, Smt3ip1. Experimental evidence at protein level: Swiss-Prot protein existence level 1. Protease that releases SUMO2 and SUMO3 monomers from sumoylated substrates, but has only weak activity against SUMO1 conjugates. Deconjugates SUMO2 from MEF2D, which increases its transcriptional activation capability. Deconjugates SUMO2 and SUMO3 from CDCA8. Redox sensor that, when redistributed into nucleoplasm, can act as an effector to enhance HIF1A transcriptional activity by desumoylating EP300. Required for rRNA processing through deconjugation of SUMO2 and SUMO3 fr
   4206..4223    +  CDS            9xHis (fragment): 9xHis affinity tag
   4233..4282    +  CDS            SET1 (fragment): solubility-enhancement tag derived from T7 phage gene 10B
   4290..4337    +  terminator     T7 terminator: transcription terminator for bacteriophage T7 RNA polymerase
   4374..4802    +  rep_origin     f1 ori (sequence partly withheld): f1 bacteriophage origin of replication; arrow indicates direction of (+) strand synthesis
   4855..4885    +  promoter       AmpR promoter (fragment): bla
   4919..5734    -  CDS            KanR: aminoglycoside phosphotransferase; aph(3')-Ia; confers resistance to kanamycin in bacteria or G418 (Geneticin®) in eukaryotes
   5856..6444    +  rep_origin     ori: high-copy-number ColE1/pMB1/pBR322/pUC origin of replication
   6630..6769    -  misc_feature   bom: basis of mobility region from pBR322
