[The description below was written by a language model from this plasmid's Addgene catalogue record and pLannotate feature annotations shown in this document.]
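Description:
pGTVL2-SENP3 is a bacterial expression plasmid built on the pGTVL2 backbone for producing the catalytic domain of human SENP3, a SUMO-specific protease, as a GST fusion in E. coli. The backbone has a pET-like layout. It replicates from a ColE1/pBR322-type origin accompanied by the rop gene and the bom mobility region, elements associated with a moderated copy number, although the record lists copy number as unknown. Selection is by kanamycin through an aminoglycoside phosphotransferase gene. An f1 phage origin is also present, and short tetracycline-resistance fragments appear to be nonfunctional backbone remnants.

Expression is driven by a T7 promoter followed directly by a lac operator and the strong T7 gene 10 ribosome binding site. A plasmid-borne lacI gene with its own promoter supplies repressor, so transcription is held off until induction with IPTG in a host that provides T7 RNA polymerase. The open reading frame encodes an N-terminal His6-GST-TEV tag fused to SENP3 residues S307 to T573. This allows purification on nickel or glutathione resin and removal of the tag with TEV protease. The annotation software matched the insert to the mouse orthologue, but the catalogue entry gives the species as human. The insert was introduced by Gibson cloning.

Downstream of the insert, the feature table shows a His-tag fragment and a short T7 gene 10-derived segment before the T7 terminator. The record does not indicate that these are translated as part of the product. The construct is intended for recombinant production of the SENP3 protease domain.
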