Addgene plasmid #196357: pGTVL2-SENP3
Purpose: protein expression of the GST-tagged catalytic domain
Depositing lab: Stefan Knapp. Depositing organization: Goethe-Universitaet Frankfurt am Main.
Backbone
  Vector backbone: pGTVL2
  Vector type: Bacterial Expression
Growth in bacteria
  Bacterial resistance: Kanamycin, 50 μg/mL
  Growth temperature: 37°C
  Growth strain: DH5alpha
  Copy number: Unknown
Gene/Insert
  Gene/Insert name: SENP3 catalytic domain
  Species: H. sapiens (human)
  Mutation: contains only S307-T573
  Promoter: T7
  Tag / fusion protein: His6-GST-TEV (N terminal on insert)
  Cloning method: Gibson Cloning
Terms and licenses: Academic/Nonprofit Terms; Industry Terms: Not Available to Industry
How to cite: pGTVL2-SENP3 was a gift from Stefan Knapp (Addgene plasmid # 196357 ; http://n2t.net/addgene:196357 ; RRID:Addgene_196357)
